Addgene plasmid #59390: pFRT-TODestFLAGHA_RBPMS2
Purpose: Destination vector with RBPMS2 for stable cell line generation
Depositing lab: Thomas Tuschl. Publication: Identification of the RNA recognition element of the RBPMS family of RNA-binding proteins and their transcriptome-wide mRNA targets. Farazi TA, Leonhardt CS, Mukherjee N, Mihailovic A, Li S, Max KE, Meyer C, Yamaji M, Cekan P, Jacobs NC, Gerstberger S, Bognanni C, Larsson E, Ohler U, Tuschl T. RNA. 2014 Jul;20(7):1090-102. doi: 10.1261/rna.045005.114. Epub 2014 May 23. PubMed 24860013.
Backbone
  Vector backbone: pcDNA5/FRT/TO
  Backbone manufacturer: Life Technologies, Modified by Tuschl Lab
  Backbone size w/o insert (bp): 5372
  Total vector size (bp): 6041
  Vector type: Mammalian Expression
  Selectable markers: Hygromycin, Blasticidin
Growth in bacteria
  Bacterial resistance: Ampicillin, 100 μg/mL
  Growth temperature: 37°C
  Growth strain: Top10
  Copy number: Unknown
Gene/Insert
  Gene/Insert name: RBPMS2
  Species: H. sapiens (human)
  Insert size (bp): 669
  GenBank ID: NM_194272.1
  Entrez Gene: RBPMS2
  Promoter: CMV, 2x Tet
  Tag / fusion protein: FLAG HA (N terminal on backbone); V5 (C terminal on backbone)
  Cloning method: Gateway Cloning
  Sequencing primers: 5′ CMV Forward; 3′ BGH Reverse
Terms and licenses: Academic/Nonprofit Terms; Industry Terms: Not Available to Industry
How to cite: pFRT-TODestFLAGHA_RBPMS2 was a gift from Thomas Tuschl (Addgene plasmid # 59390 ; http://n2t.net/addgene:59390 ; RRID:Addgene_59390)
