[The description below was written by a language model from this plasmid's Addgene catalogue record and pLannotate feature annotations shown in this document.]
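Description:
pFRT-TODestFLAGHA_RBPMS2 is a mammalian expression plasmid built on a laboratory-modified pcDNA5/FRT/TO backbone and intended for generating stable, inducible cell lines by site-specific integration. It is propagated in E. coli through a high-copy ColE1/pUC-type origin with ampicillin selection (AmpR under its own bla promoter). The feature table also picks up short fragments of f1 ori, lac regulatory sequences and other backbone remnants that have no evident role in the design.

The payload is the human RBPMS2 open reading frame, encoding an RNA-binding protein, introduced by Gateway recombination and therefore flanked by attB1 and attB2 sites. Transcription is driven by the CMV enhancer/promoter followed by two tet operator sites, so expression is repressed in cells that produce the Tet repressor and is switched on by tetracycline or doxycycline. It is terminated by the bGH polyadenylation signal. The backbone supplies an N-terminal FLAG-HA tag, of which the annotation detects only the FLAG portion. A V5 tag lies downstream of attB2, but the record does not show whether the insert reads through into it.

Downstream, an FRT site directly precedes a hygromycin resistance gene followed by an SV40 poly(A) signal. No complete promoter is annotated upstream of this gene, consistent with the Flp-In design, in which FLP-mediated recombination into a genomic FRT site places HygR behind a resident promoter, so that hygromycin resistance reports correct integration. The catalogue also lists blasticidin as a selectable marker, but no blasticidin resistance gene is annotated on the plasmid, so this presumably refers to maintaining the Tet repressor in the host cell line. The associated work concerned defining RNA recognition elements and mRNA targets of the RBPMS family. The annotated sequence is 6,005 nt, slightly shorter than the catalogue total of 6,041 bp.
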