Features (pLannotate 1.2.2; 27 found; start..end, strand, type, name):
      1..42      +  CDS            V5 tag: epitope tag from simian virus 5
     70..122     -  misc_feature   bom (fragment): basis of mobility region from pBR322
    277..656     +  enhancer       CMV enhancer: human cytomegalovirus immediate early enhancer
    729..746     -  promoter       CMV promoter (fragment): human cytomegalovirus (CMV) immediate early promoter
    809..860     +  promoter       CMVd2 promoter: truncated human cytomegalovirus (CMV) immediate early promoter that yields moderately reduced expression relative to the full-length promoter
    862..881     +  promoter       PLtetO-1 promoter (fragment): modified phage lambda PL promoter with tet operator sites (Lutz and Bujard, 1997)
    883..902     +  promoter       PLtetO-1 promoter (fragment): modified phage lambda PL promoter with tet operator sites (Lutz and Bujard, 1997)
    910..943     +  promoter       TRE3GV promoter (fragment): 3rd-generation Tet-responsive promoter that can be activated by binding of Tet-On® 3G, optimized for retroviral and lentiviral vectors
   1038..1058    +  CDS            FLAG (fragment): FLAG® epitope tag, followed by an enterokinase cleavage site
   1101..1125    +  protein_bind   attB1: mutant version of attB; recombination site for the Gateway® BP reaction BP Clonase™
   1128..1754    +  CDS            RBPMS2: RBPS2_HUMAN - Experimental evidence at protein level: Swiss-Prot protein existence level 1. RNA-binding protein involved in the regulation of smooth muscle cell differentiation and proliferation in the gastrointestinal system (PubMed:25064856). Binds NOG mRNA, the major inhibitor of the bone morphogenetic protein (BMP) pathway. Mediates an increase of NOG mRNA levels, thereby contributing to the negative regulation of BMP signaling pathway and promoting reversible dedifferentiation and proliferation of smooth muscle cells (By similarity). From Homo sapiens (Human).
   1759..1783    -  protein_bind   attB2: mutant version of attB; recombination site for the Gateway® BP reaction BP Clonase™
   1836..1877    +  CDS            V5 tag: epitope tag from simian virus 5
   1963..2187    +  polyA_signal   bGH poly(A) signal: bovine growth hormone polyadenylation signal
   2191..2212    +  promoter       SV40 promoter (fragment): SV40 enhancer and early promoter
   2233..2466    +  rep_origin     f1 ori (fragment) (sequence partly withheld): f1 bacteriophage origin of replication; arrow indicates direction of (+) strand synthesis
   2471..2518    +  protein_bind   FRT: FLP-mediated recombination occurs in the 8-bp core sequence TCTAGAAA (Turan and Bode, 2011). FLP recombinase from the Saccharomyces cerevisiae 2μ plasmid
   2526..3548    +  CDS            HygR: aminoglycoside phosphotransferase from E. coli; aph(4)-Ia; confers resistance to hygromycin
   3558..3683    +  CDS            ble (fragment): BLE_KLEPN - Experimental evidence at protein level: Swiss-Prot protein existence level 1. Binding protein with a strong affinity to the bleomycin family of antibiotics. Binds to CL990; an antimitotic-antibiotic compound. From Klebsiella pneumoniae.
   3678..3799    +  polyA_signal   SV40 poly(A) signal: SV40 polyadenylation signal
   3872..3888    -  protein_bind   lac operator: The lac repressor binds to the lac operator to inhibit transcription in E. coli. This inhibition can be relieved by adding lactose or isopropyl-β-D-thiogalactopyranoside (IPTG). lac repressor encoded by lacI
   3896..3926    -  promoter       lac promoter: promoter for the E. coli lac operon
   3941..3962    -  protein_bind   CAP binding site: CAP binding activates transcription in the presence of cAMP. E. coli catabolite activator protein
   3975..4067    -  CDS            lacI (fragment): lac repressor; lacI; The lac repressor binds to the lac operator to inhibit transcription in E. coli. This inhibition can be relieved by adding lactose or isopropyl-β-D-thiogalactopyranoside (IPTG).
   4250..4838    -  rep_origin     ori: high-copy-number ColE1/pMB1/pBR322/pUC origin of replication
   5009..5869    -  CDS            AmpR: β-lactamase; bla; confers resistance to ampicillin, carbenicillin, and related antibiotics
   5870..5974    -  promoter       AmpR promoter: bla
>Addgene plasmid #59390 | pFRT-TODestFLAGHA_RBPMS2 | depositor full sequence | sequence record 92338 | pFRT-TODestFLAGHA_RBPMS2 sequence 6005 bps
GGTAAGCCTATCCCTAACCCTCTCCTCGGTCTCGATTCTACGGACGGATCGGGAGATCTCCCGATCCCCT
ATGGTGCACTCTCAGTACAATCTGCTCTGATGCCGCATAGTTAAGCCAGTATCTGCTCCCTGCTTGTGTG
TTGGAGGTCGCTGAGTAGTGCGCGAGCAAAATTTAAGCTACAACAAGGCAAGGCTTGACCGACAATTGCA
TGAAGAATCTGCTTAGGGTTAGGCGTTTTGCGCTGCTTCGCGATGTACGGGCCAGATATACGCGTTGACA
TTGATTATTGACTAGTTATTAATAGTAATCAATTACGGGGTCATTAGTTCATAGCCCATATATGGAGTTC
CGCGTTACATAACTTACGGTAAATGGCCCGCCTGGCTGACCGCCCAACGACCCCCGCCCATTGACGTCAA
TAATGACGTATGTTCCCATAGTAACGCCAATAGGGACTTTCCATTGACGTCAATGGGTGGAGTATTTACG
GTAAACTGCCCACTTGGCAGTACATCAAGTGTATCATATGCCAAGTACGCCCCCTATTGACGTCAATGAC
GGTAAATGGCCCGCCTGGCATTATGCCCAGTACATGACCTTATGGGACTTTCCTACTTGGCAGTACATCT
ACGTATTAGTCATCGCTATTACCATGGTGATGCGGTTTTGGCAGTACATCAATGGGCGTGGATAGCGGTT
TGACTCACGGGGATTTCCAAGTCTCCACCCCATTGACGTCAATGGGAGTTTGTTTTGGAACCAAAATCAA
CGGGACTTTCCAAAATGTCGTAACAACTCCGCCCCATTGACGCAAATGGGCGGTAGGCGTGTACGGTGGG
AGGTCTATATAAGCAGAGCTCTCCCTATCAGTGATAGAGATCTCCCTATCAGTGATAGAGATCGTCGACG
AGCTCGTTTAGTGAACCGTCAGATCGCCTGGAGACGCCATCCACGCTGTTTTGACCTCCATAGAAGACAC
CGGGACCGATCCAGCCTCCGGACTCTAGCGTTTAAACTTAAGCTTGGTACCATGGACTACAAGGACGACG
ATGACAAGTACCCTTATGACGTGCCCGATTACGCTTTGAACCAGATATCAACAAGTTTGTACAAAAAAGC
AGGCTTCATGAGCAACCTGAAGCCGGACGGCGAGCACGGCGGCAGCACCGGCACCGGCTCCGGCGCGGGC
TCCGGCGGCGCCCTGGAGGAGGAGGTCCGGACACTGTTTGTCAGCGGCCTCCCTGTGGACATTAAACCCA
GAGAACTCTACTTGCTCTTCCGGCCGTTCAAGGGGTATGAAGGGTCCCTGATCAAGCTCACTGCAAGACA
GCCTGTTGGTTTTGTGATCTTTGACAGCCGTGCAGGAGCAGAAGCGGCCAAGAATGCGCTGAACGGTATT
CGCTTTGATCCCGAAAATCCACAGACTCTGAGGCTAGAGTTTGCCAAAGCCAACACCAAGATGGCCAAGA
GCAAGCTAATGGCAACTCCAAATCCCAGCAACGTGCACCCCGCCCTAGGAGCACACTTCATCGCACGGGA
CCCCTATGACCTGATGGGGGCTGCTCTGATCCCTGCATCCCCAGAGGCCTGGGCCCCCTACCCTTTGTAC
ACCACAGAGCTGACCCCAGCCATCTCCCATGCTGCGTTCACCTACCCAACTGCCACTGCCGCTGCCGCCG
CCCTCCACGCTCAGGTGCGCTGGTACCCTTCCTCTGACACCACCCAGCAAGGATGGAAGTACCGTCAGTT
CTGTTGACACCCAGCTTTCTTGTACAAAGTGGTTGATATCCAGCACAGTGGCGGCCGCTCAAGTCTAGAG
GGCCCGCGGTTCGAAGGTAAGCCTATCCCTAACCCTCTCCTCGGTCTCGATTCTACGCGTACCTGATCCG
CGGCCGCATAGATAACTGATCCAGTGTGCCTCGAGTCTAGAGGGCCCGTTTAAACCCGCTGATCAGCCTC
GACTGTGCCTTCTAGTTGCCAGCCATCTGTTGTTTGCCCCTCCCCCGTGCCTTCCTTGACCCTGGAAGGT
GCCACTCCCACTGTCCTTTCCTAATAAAATGAGGAAATTGCATCGCATTGTCTGAGTAGGTGTCATTCTA
TTCTGGGGGGTGGGGTGGGGCAGGACAGCAAGGGGGAGGATTGGGAAGACAATAGCAGGCATGCTGGGGA
TGCGGTGGGCTCTATGGCTTCTGAGGCGGAAAGAACCAGCTGGGGCTCTAGGGGGTATCCCC
[55 nt withheld, positions 2233-2287]
A
[68 nt withheld, positions 2289-2356]
C
[91 nt withheld, positions 2358-2448]
AGGGTGATGGTTCACGTACCTAGAAGTTCCTATTCCGAAGTTCCTATTCTCTAGAAAGTATAGGAACTTC
CTTGGCCAAAAAGCCTGAACTCACCGCGACGTCTGTCGAGAAGTTTCTGATCGAAAAGTTCGACAGCGTC
TCCGACCTGATGCAGCTCTCGGAGGGCGAAGAATCTCGTGCTTTCAGCTTCGATGTAGGAGGGCGTGGAT
ATGTCCTGCGGGTAAATAGCTGCGCCGATGGTTTCTACAAAGATCGTTATGTTTATCGGCACTTTGCATC
GGCCGCGCTCCCGATTCCGGAAGTGCTTGACATTGGGGAATTCAGCGAGAGCCTGACCTATTGCATCTCC
CGCCGTGCACAGGGTGTCACGTTGCAAGACCTGCCTGAAACCGAACTGCCCGCTGTTCTGCAGCCGGTCG
CGGAGGCCATGGATGCGATCGCTGCGGCCGATCTTAGCCAGACGAGCGGGTTCGGCCCATTCGGACCGCA
AGGAATCGGTCAATACACTACATGGCGTGATTTCATATGCGCGATTGCTGATCCCCATGTGTATCACTGG
CAAACTGTGATGGACGACACCGTCAGTGCGTCCGTCGCGCAGGCTCTCGATGAGCTGATGCTTTGGGCCG
AGGACTGCCCCGAAGTCCGGCACCTCGTGCACGCGGATTTCGGCTCCAACAATGTCCTGACGGACAATGG
CCGCATAACAGCGGTCATTGACTGGAGCGAGGCGATGTTCGGGGATTCCCAATACGAGGTCGCCAACATC
TTCTTCTGGAGGCCGTGGTTGGCTTGTATGGAGCAGCAGACGCGCTACTTCGAGCGGAGGCATCCGGAGC
TTGCAGGATCGCCGCGGCTCCGGGCGTATATGCTCCGCATTGGTCTTGACCAACTCTATCAGAGCTTGGT
TGACGGCAATTTCGATGATGCAGCTTGGGCGCAGGGTCGATGCGACGCAATCGTCCGATCCGGAGCCGGG
ACTGTCGGGCGTACACAAATCGCCCGCAGAAGCGCGGCCGTCTGGACCGATGGCTGTGTAGAAGTACTCG
CCGATAGTGGAAACCGACGCCCCAGCACTCGTCCGAGGGCAAAGGAATAGCACGTACTACGAGATTTCGA
TTCCACCGCCGCCTTCTATGAAAGGTTGGGCTTCGGAATCGTTTTCCGGGACGCCGGCTGGATGATCCTC
CAGCGCGGGGATCTCATGCTGGAGTTCTTCGCCCACCCCAACTTGTTTATTGCAGCTTATAATGGTTACA
AATAAAGCAATAGCATCACAAATTTCACAAATAAAGCATTTTTTTCACTGCATTCTAGTTGTGGTTTGTC
CAAACTCATCAATGTATCTTATCATGTCTGTATACCGTCGACCTCTAGCTAGAGCTTGGCGTAATCATGG
TCATAGCTGTTTCCTGTGTGAAATTGTTATCCGCTCACAATTCCACACAACATACGAGCCGGAAGCATAA
AGTGTAAAGCCTGGGGTGCCTAATGAGTGAGCTAACTCACATTAATTGCGTTGCGCTCACTGCCCGCTTT
CCAGTCGGGAAACCTGTCGTGCCAGCTGCATTAATGAATCGGCCAACGCGCGGGGAGAGGCGGTTTGCGT
ATTGGGCGCTCTTCCGCTTCCTCGCTCACTGACTCGCTGCGCTCGGTCGTTCGGCTGCGGCGAGCGGTAT
CAGCTCACTCAAAGGCGGTAATACGGTTATCCACAGAATCAGGGGATAACGCAGGAAAGAACATGTGAGC
AAAAGGCCAGCAAAAGGCCAGGAACCGTAAAAAGGCCGCGTTGCTGGCGTTTTTCCATAGGCTCCGCCCC
CCTGACGAGCATCACAAAAATCGACGCTCAAGTCAGAGGTGGCGAAACCCGACAGGACTATAAAGATACC
AGGCGTTTCCCCCTGGAAGCTCCCTCGTGCGCTCTCCTGTTCCGACCCTGCCGCTTACCGGATACCTGTC
CGCCTTTCTCCCTTCGGGAAGCGTGGCGCTTTCTCATAGCTCACGCTGTAGGTATCTCAGTTCGGTGTAG
GTCGTTCGCTCCAAGCTGGGCTGTGTGCACGAACCCCCCGTTCAGCCCGACCGCTGCGCCTTATCCGGTA
ACTATCGTCTTGAGTCCAACCCGGTAAGACACGACTTATCGCCACTGGCAGCAGCCACTGGTAACAGGAT
TAGCAGAGCGAGGTATGTAGGCGGTGCTACAGAGTTCTTGAAGTGGTGGCCTAACTACGGCTACACTAGA
AGGACAGTATTTGGTATCTGCGCTCTGCTGAAGCCAGTTACCTTCGGAAAAAGAGTTGGTAGCTCTTGAT
CCGGCAAACAAACCACCGCTGGTAGCGGTGGTTTTTTTGTTTGCAAGCAGCAGATTACGCGCAGAAAAAA
AGGATCTCAAGAAGATCCTTTGATCTTTTCTACGGGGTCTGACGCTCAGTGGAACGAAAACTCACGTTAA
GGGATTTTGGTCATGAGATTATCAAAAAGGATCTTCACCTAGATCCTTTTAAATTAAAAATGAAGTTTTA
AATCAATCTAAAGTATATATGAGTAAACTTGGTCTGACAGTTACCAATGCTTAATCAGTGAGGCACCTAT
CTCAGCGATCTGTCTATTTCGTTCATCCATAGTTGCCTGACTCCCCGTCGTGTAGATAACTACGATACGG
GAGGGCTTACCATCTGGCCCCAGTGCTGCAATGATACCGCGAGACCCACGCTCACCGGCTCCAGATTTAT
CAGCAATAAACCAGCCAGCCGGAAGGGCCGAGCGCAGAAGTGGTCCTGCAACTTTATCCGCCTCCATCCA
GTCTATTAATTGTTGCCGGGAAGCTAGAGTAAGTAGTTCGCCAGTTAATAGTTTGCGCAACGTTGTTGCC
ATTGCTACAGGCATCGTGGTGTCACGCTCGTCGTTTGGTATGGCTTCATTCAGCTCCGGTTCCCAACGAT
CAAGGCGAGTTACATGATCCCCCATGTTGTGCAAAAAAGCGGTTAGCTCCTTCGGTCCTCCGATCGTTGT
CAGAAGTAAGTTGGCCGCAGTGTTATCACTCATGGTTATGGCAGCACTGCATAATTCTCTTACTGTCATG
CCATCCGTAAGATGCTTTTCTGTGACTGGTGAGTACTCAACCAAGTCATTCTGAGAATAGTGTATGCGGC
GACCGAGTTGCTCTTGCCCGGCGTCAATACGGGATAATACCGCGCCACATAGCAGAACTTTAAAAGTGCT
CATCATTGGAAAACGTTCTTCGGGGCGAAAACTCTCAAGGATCTTACCGCTGTTGAGATCCAGTTCGATG
TAACCCACTCGTGCACCCAACTGATCTTCAGCATCTTTTACTTTCACCAGCGTTTCTGGGTGAGCAAAAA
CAGGAAGGCAAAATGCCGCAAAAAAGGGAATAAGGGCGACACGGAAATGTTGAATACTCATACTCTTCCT
TTTTCAATATTATTGAAGCATTTATCAGGGTTATTGTCTCATGAGCGGATACATATTTGAATGTATTTAG
AAAAATAAACAAATAGGGGTTCCGCGCACATTTCCCCGAAAAGTGCCACCTGACGTC
