>Addgene plasmid #59390 | pFRT-TODestFLAGHA_RBPMS2 | addgene partial sequence | sequence record 104528 | F1ori-R 5'-AGGGAAGAAAGCGAAAGGAG-3'
CGGTT
[55 nt withheld, positions 6-60]
GGGGATACCCCCTAGAGCCCCAGCTGGTTCTTTCCGCCTCAGAAGCCATAGAGCCCACCGCATCCCCAGC
ATGCCTGCTATTGTCTTCCCAATCCTCCCCCTTGCTGTCCTGCCCCACCCCACCCCCCAGAATAGAATGA
CACCTACTCAGACAATGCGATGCAATTTCCTCATTTTATTAGGAAAGGACAGTGGGAGTGGCACCTTCCA
GGGTCAAGGAAGGCACGGGGGAGGGGCAAACAACAGATGGCTGGCAACTAGAAGGCACAGTCGAGGCTGA
TCAGCGGGTTTAAACGGGCCCTCTAGACTCGAGGCACACTGGATCAGTTATCTATGCGGCCGCGGATCAG
GTACGCGTAGAATCGAGACCGAGGAGAGGGTTAGGGATAGGCTTACCTTCGAACCGCGGGCCCTCTAGAC
TTGAGCGGCCGCCACTGTGCTGGATATCAACCACTTTGTACAAGAAAGCTGGGTGTCAACAGAACTGACG
GTACTTCCATCCTTGCTGGGTGGTGTCAGAGGAAGGGTACCAGCGCACCTGAGCGTGGAGGGCGGCGGCA
GCGGCAGTGGCAGTTGGGTAGGTGAACGCAGCATGGGAGATGGCTGGGGTCAGCTCTGTGGTGTACAAAG
GGTAGGGGGCCCAGGCCTCTGGGGATGCAGGGATCAGAGCAGCCCCCATCAGGTCATAGGGGTCCCGTGC
GATGAAGTGTGCTCCTAGGGCGGGGTGCACGTTGCTGGGATTTGGAGTTGCCATTAGCTTGCTCTTGGCC
