>Addgene plasmid #59390 | pFRT-TODestFLAGHA_RBPMS2 | addgene partial sequence | sequence record 104529 | CMV-F 5'-CGCAAATGGGCGGTAGGCGTG-3'
AGCAGAGCTCTCCCTATCAGTGATAGAGATCTCCCTATCAGTGATAGAGATCGTCGACGAGCTCGTTTAG
TGAACCGTCAGATCGCCTGGAGACGCCATCCACGCTGTTTTGACCTCCATAGAAGACACCGGGACCGATC
CAGCCTCCGGACTCTAGCGTTTAAACTTAAGCTTGGTACCATGGACTACAAGGACGACGATGACAAGTAC
CCTTATGACGTGCCCGATTACGCTTTGAACCAGATATCAACAAGTTTGTACAAAAAAGCAGGCTTCATGA
GCAACCTGAAGCCGGACGGCGAGCACGGCGGCAGCACCGGCACCGGCTCCGGCGCGGGCTCCGGCGGCGC
CCTGGAGGAGGAGGTCCGGACACTGTTTGTCAGCGGCCTCCCTGTGGACATTAAACCCAGAGAACTCTAC
TTGCTCTTCCGGCCGTTCAAGGGGTATGAAGGGTCCCTGATCAAGCTCACTGCAAGACAGCCTGTTGGTT
TTGTGATCTTTGACAGCCGTGCAGGAGCAGAAGCGGCCAAGAATGCGCTGAACGGTATTCGCTTTGATCC
CGAAAATCCACAGACTCTGAGGCTAGAGTTTGCCAAAGCCAACACCAAGATGGCCAAGAGCAAGCTAATG
GCAACTCCAAATCCCAGCAACGTGCACCCCGCCCTAGGAGCACACTTCATCGCACGGGACCCCTATGACC
TGATGGGGGCTGCTCTGATCCCTGCATCCCCAGAGGCCTGGGCCCCCTACCCTTTGTACACCACAGAGCT
GACCCCAGCCATCTCCCATGCTGCGTTCACCTACCCAACTGCCACTGCCGCTGCCGCCGCCCTCCA
